Addgene plasmid #199623: pCAG1.1-Tsks/1D4
Purpose: Expression vector of mouse TSKS (variant X6). 1D4 tag at C-terminus.
Depositing lab: Masahito Ikawa. Depositing organization: The University of Osaka. Publication: TSKS localizes to nuage in spermatids and regulates cytoplasmic elimination during spermiation. Shimada K, Park S, Oura S, Noda T, Morohoshi A, Matzuk MM, Ikawa M. Proc Natl Acad Sci U S A. 2023 Mar 14;120(11):e2221762120. doi: 10.1073/pnas.2221762120. Epub 2023 Mar 7. PubMed 36881620.
Backbone
  Vector backbone: pCAG1.1
Growth in bacteria
  Bacterial resistance: Ampicillin, 100 μg/mL
  Growth temperature: 37°C
  Growth strain: DH5alpha
  Copy number: Unknown
Gene/Insert
  Gene/Insert name: Tsks (variant X6)
  Species: M. musculus (mouse)
  Insert size (bp): 1719
  Entrez Gene: Tsks (a.k.a. Stk22s1, Tssks1)
  Promoter: CAG
  Tag / fusion protein: 1D4 (C terminal on insert)
  Cloning method: Restriction Enzyme; 5′ cloning site SalI (not destroyed); 3′ cloning site EcoRI (not destroyed)
  Sequencing primers: 5′ GTTCGGCTTCTGGCGTGTGA; 3′ ATAAATTTCCTTTATTAGCC
Terms and licenses: Academic/Nonprofit Terms; Industry Terms: Not Available to Industry
How to cite: pCAG1.1-Tsks/1D4 was a gift from Masahito Ikawa (Addgene plasmid # 199623 ; http://n2t.net/addgene:199623 ; RRID:Addgene_199623)
