[The description below was written by a language model from this plasmid's Addgene catalogue record and pLannotate feature annotations shown in this document.]
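Description:
pCAG1.1-Tsks/1D4 is a mammalian expression plasmid built on the pCAG1.1 backbone that drives production of mouse TSKS (transcript variant X6), also known as Stk22s1 or Tssks1, a protein linked to spermatogenesis and spermatid development. The 1,719 bp coding sequence was inserted between SalI and EcoRI sites, both retained, and carries a C-terminal 1D4 tag, a short rhodopsin-derived epitope commonly used for antibody detection and immunoprecipitation. The tag is listed in the catalogue entry but is not annotated as a separate feature in the table. Transcription is controlled by the CAG promoter, which appears here as its three components: the human cytomegalovirus immediate early enhancer, the chicken β-actin promoter and a chimeric chicken β-actin/rabbit β-globin intron. Together these give strong, constitutive expression in a wide range of mammalian cells. Downstream of the insert lies a rabbit β-globin polyadenylation signal; the short "HBB fragment" annotated just before it most likely reflects residual β-globin sequence belonging to this 3′ region rather than an expressed protein.

The bacterial portion resembles a pBluescript-type phagemid, with a high-copy ColE1/pUC origin, an ampicillin resistance gene with its own promoter, an f1 origin, and remnants of the lacZα/lac promoter region flanked by T3 and T7 promoters. No mammalian selection marker is annotated, so the plasmid appears suited to transient transfection. The associated study concerns TSKS localisation to nuage in spermatids and its role in cytoplasmic elimination during spermiation, which fits use of this construct for expressing tagged TSKS in cultured cells for detection or interaction assays, though the record does not specify the experiments. The 6,946 nt sequence behind the feature table is labelled a partial NGS result.
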