Features (pLannotate 1.2.2; 17 found; start..end, strand, type, name):
     17..396     +  enhancer       CMV enhancer: human cytomegalovirus immediate early enhancer
    398..673     +  promoter       chicken β-actin promoter: No description available
    674..1688    +  intron         chimeric intron: chimera between introns from chicken β-actin and rabbit β-globin
   1770..3488    +  CDS            Tsks: TSKS_MOUSE - Also known as Stk22s1. Experimental evidence at protein level: Swiss-Prot protein existence level 1. May play a role in testicular physiology, most probably in the process of spermatogenesis or spermatid development. From Mus musculus (Mouse).
   3549..3620    +  CDS            HBB (fragment): HBB_PONPY - Experimental evidence at transcript level: Swiss-Prot protein existence level 2. Involved in oxygen transport from the lung to the various peripheral tissues. From Pongo pygmaeus (Bornean orangutan).
   3691..3746    +  polyA_signal   β-globin poly(A) signal: rabbit β-globin polyadenylation signal (Gil and Proudfoot, 1987)
   4102..4120    -  promoter       T7 promoter: promoter for bacteriophage T7 RNA polymerase
   4128..4283    +  CDS            lacZα (fragment): LacZα fragment of β-galactosidase; lacZ fragment
   4288..4716    +  rep_origin     f1 ori (sequence partly withheld): f1 bacteriophage origin of replication; arrow indicates direction of (+) strand synthesis
   4769..4873    +  promoter       AmpR promoter: bla
   4874..5734    +  CDS            AmpR: β-lactamase; bla; confers resistance to ampicillin, carbenicillin, and related antibiotics
   5905..6493    +  rep_origin     ori: high-copy-number ColE1/pMB1/pBR322/pUC origin of replication
   6676..6768    +  CDS            lacI (fragment): lac repressor; lacI; The lac repressor binds to the lac operator to inhibit transcription in E. coli. This inhibition can be relieved by adding lactose or isopropyl-β-D-thiogalactopyranoside (IPTG).
   6781..6802    +  protein_bind   CAP binding site: CAP binding activates transcription in the presence of cAMP. E. coli catabolite activator protein
   6817..6847    +  promoter       lac promoter: promoter for the E. coli lac operon
   6855..6871    +  protein_bind   lac operator: The lac repressor binds to the lac operator to inhibit transcription in E. coli. This inhibition can be relieved by adding lactose or isopropyl-β-D-thiogalactopyranoside (IPTG). lac repressor encoded by lacI
   6916..6934    +  promoter       T3 promoter: promoter for bacteriophage T3 RNA polymerase
>Addgene plasmid #199623 | pCAG1.1-Tsks/1D4 | addgene full sequence | sequence record 390950 | Addgene Partial NGS Result
GAGCTCATCGATACTCGACATTGATTATTGACTAGTTATTAATAGTAATCAATTACGGGGTCATTAGTTC
ATAGCCCATATATGGAGTTCCGCGTTACATAACTTACGGTAAATGGCCCGCCTGGCTGACCGCCCAACGA
CCCCCGCCCATTGACGTCAATAATGACGTATGTTCCCATAGTAACGCCAATAGGGACTTTCCATTGACGT
CAATGGGTGGAGTATTTACGGTAAACTGCCCACTTGGCAGTACATCAAGTGTATCATATGCCAAGTACGC
CCCCTATTGACGTCAATGACGGTAAATGGCCCGCCTGGCATTATGCCCAGTACATGACCTTATGGGACTT
TCCTACTTGGCAGTACATCTACGTATTAGTCATCGCTATTACCATGGTCGAGGTGAGCCCCACGTTCTGC
TTCACTCTCCCCATCTCCCCCCCCTCCCCACCCCCAATTTTGTATTTATTTATTTTTTAATTATTTTGTG
CAGCGATGGGGGCGGGGGGGGGGGGGGSGCGCGCCAGGCGGGGCGGGGCGGGGCGAGGGGCGGGGCGGGG
CGAGGCGGAGAGGTGCGGCGGCAGCCAATCAGAGCGGCGCGCTCCGAAAGTTTCCTTTTATGGCGAGGCG
GCGGCGGCGGCGGCCCTATAAAAAGCGAAGCGCGCGGCGGGCGGGAGTCGCTGCGCGCTGCCTTCGCCCC
GTGCCCCGCTCCGCCGCCGCCTCGCGCCGCCCGCCCCGGCTCTGACTGACCGCGTTACTCCCACAGGTGA
GCGGGCGGGACGGCCCTTCTCCTCCGGGCTGTAATTAGCGCTTGGTTTAATGACGGCTTGTTTCTTTTCT
GTGGCTGCGTGAAAGCCTTGAGGGGCTCCGGGAGGGCCCTTTGTGCGGGGGGAGCGGCTCGGGGGGTGCG
TGCGTGTGTGTGTGCGTGGGGAGCGCCGCGTGCGGCTCCGCGCTGCCCGGCGGCTGTGAGCGCTGCGGGC
GCGGCGCGGGGCTTTGTGCGCTCCGCAGTGTGCGCGAGGGGAGCGCGGCCGGGGGCGGTGCCCCGCGGTG
CGGGGGGGGCTGCGAGGGGAACAAAGGCTGCGTGCGGGGTGTGTGCGTGGGGGGGTGAGCAGGGGGTGTG
GGCGCGTCGGTCGGGCTGCAACCCCCCCTGCACCCCCCTCCCCGAGTTGCTGAGCACGGCCCGGCTTCGG
GTGCGGGGCTCCGTACGGGGCGTGGCGCGGGGCTCGCCGTGCCGGGCGGGGGGTGGCGGCAGGTGGGGGT
GCCGGGCGGGGCGGGGCCGCCTCGGGCCGGGGAGGGCTCGGGGGAGGGGCGCGGCGGCCCCCGGAGCGCC
GGCGGCTGTCGAGGCGCGGCGAGCCGCAGCCATTGCCTTTTATGGTAATCGTGCGAGAGGGCGCAGGGAC
TTCCTTTGTCCCAAATCTGTGCGGAGCCGAAATCTGGGAGGCGCCGCCGCACCCCCTCTAGCGGGCGCGG
GGCGAAGCGGTGCGGCGCCGGCAGGAAGGAAATGGGCGGGGAGGGCCTTCGTGCGTCGCCGCGCCGCCGT
CCCCTTCTCCCTCTCCAGCCTCGGGGCTGTCCGCGGGGGGACGGCTGCCTTCGGGGGGGACGGGGCAGGG
CGGGGTTCGGCTTCTGGCGTGTGACCGGCGGCTCTAGCCTCTGCTAACCATGTTCATGCCTTCTTCTTTT
TCCTACAGCTCCTGGGCAACGTGCTGGTTATTGTGCTGTCTCATCATTTTGGCAAATCTAGAATCGATGC
GGCCGCAGTCGACGCCGCCATGGCAAGCGTGGTGGTGAAGACAATCTGGCAATCCAAAGAGATCCACGAA
GCGGGGGACCCACCTGCGGGGGTAGAAAGCCGTGCCCAGCTGGTCCCCGAGGCTCCCGGGGGGGTGACCA
GCCCTGCCAAAGGGATAACGAAAAAAAAGAAGGCTGTGTCCTTCCATGGGGTGGAGCCCCGGATGTCCCA
CGAGCCGATGCACTGGTGCCTGAACCTCAAGCGGTCCTCTGCCTGCACCAACGTGTCCTTGCTCAACCTG
GCTGCCGTGGAGCCCGACTCCTCGGGCACAGACTCGACCACAGAGGACAGTGGTCCACTGGCACTGCCAG
GGCCACCTGCTTCCCCTACAACACCCTGGGCTCCAGAGGACCCTGACATCACAGAACTACTGAGTGGGGT
CAACAGTGGATTGGTACGTGCCAAAGACTCCATCACCAGCTTGAAGGAAAAGACCACGCGGGTTAATCAG
CACGTTCAGACTCTGCAGAGCGAGTGCTCTGTGCTGAGTGAGAATCTGGAAAGAAGACGGCAGGAGGCAG
AAGAGTTGGAGGGGTACTGCAGTCAGTTGAAGGAGAAGCTAAGATACCTCCAGCAGCAACTGCAGGATGA
GACGCCCCGGAGACAGGAGGCCGAGTTGCAGGAGTTGGAGCAAAAACTGGAGGCTGGCCTCTCCCGACAT
GGTCTGAGCCCTGCCACTCCCATTCAGGGCTGCTCGGGTCCTCCTGGCAGCCCCGAGGAACCCCCGCGGC
AGCGAGGCCTGTCCTCCAGTGGCTGGGGCATGGCAGTCCGCACAGGGGAGGGACCCTCGCTGAGCGAGCA
GGAGTTGCAGAAGGTCTCCACCGGCCTGGAGGAGCTGAGGAGGGAGGTGTCCTCGCTGGCAGCCCGGTGG
CATCAGGAGGAGGGGGCAGTGCAGGAGGCCCTGAGGTTGCTGGGAGGCCTTGGCGGCCGTCTGGATGGCT
TCCTGGGCCAGTGGGAGCGGGCGCAGCGGGAACAGGCACAGTCCGCAAGGGGCTTGCAGGAGCTGCGAGG
ACGAGCAGATGAGTTGTGCACTATGGTGGAGAGGTCAGCAGTGTCTGTCGCCTCACTGAGGAGTGAACTG
GAGGCACTGGGCCCAGTAAAACCCATTCTGGAGGAGCTGGGACGGCAACTTCAGAACTCCCGGAGGGGAG
CTGACCATGTCTTGAACTTGGATCGGTCTGCCCAAGGCCCCTGTGCGCGCTGTGCCAGCCAGGGGCAGCA
GTTATCCACGGAGTCCCTGCAGCAGCTGCTGGAACGTGCGCTGACCCCGCTGGTGGATGAGGTGAAGCAG
AAGGGTCTGGCTCCTGCCTGCCCCAGTTGCCAGAGGCTACACAAGAAGATTCTGCCCAGTCCAGTAAGCC
CAGCGGCGCCTACACTCCTCTCCCCAGGAGCTGGAGCGCCAGGCCTTGGCCAAACACGTCAGGGCAGAGG
CCCTGAGCTCCACCCTTCGGTTGGCCCAAGACGAGGCCGTTCGGGCCAAGAACCTACTGCTGACGGACAA
GATGAAGCCGGAGTGAGGACAGAGGCGGAGGGCATGGGAGGAGGGGAGAAGGTGGCCACTTTGGACTATA
TGCATTTGAAGATGTGCTCCCTCCACGACCAACTCAGCCACCTGCCACTTGAGGGGTCCACGGGGGCAAT
GGGGGGAGGAAGCAATGGAGGGGCTCCCCCTAAACGTGGGAGTCCAGGCTCTGAACAAGAATTCGATATC
GGGGGCGGGGGCACAGAGACCAGCCAAGTGGCGCCTGCCTAGCTCGAGACTCCTCAGGTGCAGGCTGCCT
ATCAGAAGGTGGTGGCTGGTGTGGCCAATGCCCTGGCTCACAAATACCACTGAGATCTTTTTCCCTCTGC
CAAAAATTATGGGGACATCATGAAGCCCCTTGAGCATCTGACTTCTGGCTAATAAAGGAAATTTATTTTC
ATTGCAATAGTGTGTTGGAATTTTTTGTGTCTCTCACTCGGAAGGACATATGGGAGGGCAAATCATTTAA
AACATCAGAATGAGTATTTGGTTTAGAGTTTGGCAACATATGCCCATATGCTGGCTGCCATGAACAAAGG
TTGGCTATAAAGAGGTCATCAGTATATGAAACAGCCCCCTGCTGTCCATTCCTTATTCCATAGAAAAGCC
TTGACTTGAGGTTAGATTTTTTTTATATTTTGTTTTGTGTTATTTTTTTCTTTAACATCCCTAAAATTTT
CCTTACATGTTTTACTAGCCAGATTTTTCCTCCTCTCCTGACTACTCCCAGTCATAGCTGTCCCTCTTCT
CTTATGAAGATCCCTCGACTTAATTAAGGTACCCAATTCGCCCTATAGTGAGTCGTATTACGCGCGCTCA
CTGGCCGTCGTTTTACAACGTCGTGACTGGGAAAACCCTGGCGTTACCCAACTTAATCGCCTTGCAGCAC
ATCCCCCTTTCGCCAGCTGGCGTAATAGCGAAGAGGCCCGCACCGATCGCCCTTCCCAACAGTTGCGCAG
CCTGAATGGCGAATGGG
[124 nt withheld, positions 4288-4411]
C
[91 nt withheld, positions 4413-4503]
A
[49 nt withheld, positions 4505-4553]
CCTTTGACGTTGGAGTCCACGTTCTTT
[37 nt withheld, positions 4581-4617]
ACCCTATCTCGGTCTATTCTTTTGATTTATAAGGGATTTTGCCGATTTCGGCCTATTGGTTAAAAAATGA
GCTGATTTAACAAAAATTTAACGCGAATTTTAACAAAATATTAACGCTTACAATTTAGGTGGCACTTTTC
GGGGAAATGTGCGCGGAACCCCTATTTGTTTATTTTTCTAAATACATTCAAATATGTATCCGCTCATGAG
ACAATAACCCTGATAAATGCTTCAATAATATTGAAAAAGGAAGAGTATGAGTATTCAACATTTCCGTGTC
GCCCTTATTCCCTTTTTTGCGGCATTTTGCCTTCCTGTTTTTGCTCACCCAGAAACGCTGGTGAAAGTAA
AAGATGCTGAAGATCAGTTGGGTGCACGAGTGGGTTACATCGAACTGGATCTCAACAGCGGTAAGATCCT
TGAGAGTTTTCGCCCCGAAGAACGTTTTCCAATGATGAGCACTTTTAAAGTTCTGCTATGTGGCGCGGTA
TTATCCCGTATTGACGCCGGGCAAGAGCAACTCGGTCGCCGCATACACTATTCTCAGAATGACTTGGTTG
AGTACTCACCAGTCACAGAAAAGCATCTTACGGATGGCATGACAGTAAGAGAATTATGCAGTGCTGCCAT
AACCATGAGTGATAACACTGCGGCCAACTTACTTCTGACAACGATCGGAGGACCGAAGGAGCTAACCGCT
TTTTTGCACAACATGGGGGATCATGTAACTCGCCTTGATCGTTGGGAACCGGAGCTGAATGAAGCCATAC
CAAACGACGAGCGTGACACCACGATGCCTGTAGCAATGGCAACAACGTTGCGCAAACTATTAACTGGCGA
ACTACTTACTCTAGCTTCCCGGCAACAATTAATAGACTGGATGGAGGCGGATAAAGTTGCAGGACCACTT
CTGCGCTCGGCCCTTCCGGCTGGCTGGTTTATTGCTGATAAATCTGGAGCCGGTGAGCGTGGGTCTCGCG
GTATCATTGCAGCACTGGGGCCAGATGGTAAGCCCTCCCGTATCGTAGTTATCTACACGACGGGGAGTCA
GGCAACTATGGATGAACGAAATAGACAGATCGCTGAGATAGGTGCCTCACTGATTAAGCATTGGTAACTG
TCAGACCAAGTTTACTCATATATACTTTAGATTGATTTAAAACTTCATTTTTAATTTAAAAGGATCTAGG
TGAAGATCCTTTTTGATAATCTCATGACCAAAATCCCTTAACGTGAGTTTTCGTTCCACTGAGCGTCAGA
CCCCGTAGAAAAGATCAAAGGATCTTCTTGAGATCCTTTTTTTCTGCGCGTAATCTGCTGCTTGCAAACA
AAAAAACCACCGCTACCAGCGGTGGTTTGTTTGCCGGATCAAGAGCTACCAACTCTTTTTCCGAAGGTAA
CTGGCTTCAGCAGAGCGCAGATACCAAATACTGTTCTTCTAGTGTAGCCGTAGTTAGGCCACCACTTCAA
GAACTCTGTAGCACCGCCTACATACCTCGCTCTGCTAATCCTGTTACCAGTGGCTGCTGCCAGTGGCGAT
AAGTCGTGTCTTACCGGGTTGGACTCAAGACGATAGTTACCGGATAAGGCGCAGCGGTCGGGCTGAACGG
GGGGTTCGTGCACACAGCCCAGCTTGGAGCGAACGACCTACACCGAACTGAGATACCTACAGCGTGAGCT
ATGAGAAAGCGCCACGCTTCCCGAAGGGAGAAAGGCGGACAGGTATCCGGTAAGCGGCAGGGTCGGAACA
GGAGAGCGCACGAGGGAGCTTCCAGGGGGAAACGCCTGGTATCTTTATAGTCCTGTCGGGTTTCGCCACC
TCTGACTTGAGCGTCGATTTTTGTGATGCTCGTCAGGGGGGCGGAGCCTATGGAAAAACGCCAGCAACGC
GGCCTTTTTACGGTTCCTGGCCTTTTGCTGGCCTTTTGCTCACATGTTCTTTCCTGCGTTATCCCCTGAT
TCTGTGGATAACCGTATTACCGCCTTTGAGTGAGCTGATACCGCTCGCCGCAGCCGAACGACCGAGCGCA
GCGAGTCAGTGAGCGAGGAAGCGGAAGAGCGCCCAATACGCAAACCGCCTCTCCCCGCGCGTTGGCCGAT
TCATTAATGCAGCTGGCACGACAGGTTTCCCGACTGGAAAGCGGGCAGTGAGCGCAACGCAATTAATGTG
AGTTAGCTCACTCATTAGGCACCCCAGGCTTTACACTTTATGCTTCCGGCTCGTATGTTGTGTGGAATTG
TGAGCGGATAACAATTTCACACAGGAAACAGCTATGACCATGATTACGCCAAGCGCGCAATTAACCCTCA
CTAAAGGGAACAAAAGCTG
